>Addgene plasmid #32380 | GW1-Peredox-mCherry | depositor full sequence | sequence record 36950 | GW1-Peredox-mCherry sequence 8045 bps
GGACATGGGCTCTTCTCCGGTAGCGGCGGAGCTTCTACATCCGAGCCCTGCTCCCATGCCTCCAGCGACT
CATGGTCGCTCGGCAGCTCCTTGCTCCTAACAGTGGAGGCCAGACTTAGGCACAGCACGATGCCCACCAC
CACCAGTGTGCCGCACAAGGCCGTGGCGGTAGGGTATGTGTCTGAAAATGAGCTCGGGGAGCGGGCTTGC
ACCGCTGACGCATTTGGAAGACTTAAGGCAGCGGCAGAAGAAGATGCAGGCAGCTGAGTTGTTGTGTTCT
GATAAGAGTCAGAGGTAACTCCCGTTGCGGTGCTGTTAACGGTGGAGGGCAGTGTAGTCTGAGCAGTACT
CGTTGCTGCCGCGCGCGCCACCAGACATAATAGCTGACAGACTAACAGACTGTTCCTTTCCATGGGTCTT
TTCTGCAGTCACCGTCCTTGACACGAAGCTTCCCGGCCACAGCAATCGATCCATGACACAACCAGTGACA
AGCAGTCCCCCAGTGAAACCGCATCCGCATCCGAGTCCGATACCGATAAAGATTCTGAATCGGAGTGAGT
GCCGCGTCCGAGAGCGTTCCCTGTCCACGTCCACCATCGGCGGAGCAGGTGTGCCTGAGGCCTCTAGATT
GGGCCCACCATGGTTGCTAGCAAAGTTCCTGAAGCAGCCATTTCCAGACTGATTACTTACCTGAGAATTC
TGGAAGAGCTGGAAGCCCAAGGTGTACACCGCACCGCCTCCGAGCAACTGGGCGAGCTGGCCCAGGTCAC
CGCCTTCCAGGTTGATAAGGACCTGTCCTACTTCGGCTCCTACGGCACTGACGGCGTTGGCTACACTGTA
CCGGTCCTCAAGAGAGAACTGCGCCATATCCTCGGTCTGAACCGCAAATGGGGCCTGTGCATCGTGGGGA
TGGGCCGCCTGGGATCCGCTCTTGCTGATTGGCCTGGTTTTGGCGAGAGCTTCGAGCTGCGCGGTTTCTT
CGATGTTGACCCAGGTATGGTTGGTCGGCCGGTTCGCGGTGGTGTTATCGAACACGTTGATCTGCTGCCC
CAGCGCGTACCTGGTCGCATCGAAATCGCTCTGCTGACGGTTCCACGCGAGGCAGCACAGAAGGCTGCCG
ACCTGCTGGTTGCCGCTGGCATCAAGGGCATCCTGAACTTCGCTCCAGTTGTACTGGAGGTTCCCAAGGA
AGTGGCTGTTGAGAACGTTGACATCCTGGCCGGTCTGACGCGTCTGAGCTTTGCCATTCTGAACCCCACG
TGGAGCGCAGCAGGTGGGCATGGTTTCACTGCTCACAACGTGTATATCATGGCTGACAAACAGAAGAACG
GTATCAAGGCCAACTTCAAGATCCGCCACAACATCGAAGACGGCGGCGTTCAGCTGGCTGATCACTACCA
GCAGAACACCCCAATCGGCGACGGCCCTGTTCTGCTGCCTGACAACCACTACTTAAGCATCCAGTCTAAA
CTGTCCAAAGACCCAAACGAGAAGCGCGACCACATGGTTCTGCTGGAATTTGTTACCGCCGCTGGCATCA
CCCACGGCATGGACGAACTGTACAAGGGCGGCACCGGGGGATCTATGGTTTCCAAAGGCGAGGAACTGTT
CACTGGTGTTGTTCCTATCCTGGTTGAACTGGACGGCGACGTTAACGGCCACAAATTCAGCGTTAGCGGG
GAAGGCGAAGGAGACGCTACCTACGGCAAGCTGACTCTGAAGTTCATCTGCACCACTGGCAAGCTGCCTG
TTCCTTGGCCTACCCTGGTTACTACCTTCTCCTATGGTGTTATGGTTTTCGCCAGATATCCTGACCACAT
GAAGCAGCACGACTTCTTCAAGAGCGCCATGCCTGAGGGCTACGTTCAGGAACGCACCATCTTTTTCAAG
GACGACGGCAACTATAAGACACGCGCTGAGGTTAAGTTCGAGGGCGACACTCTGGTTAACCGCATCGAGC
TGAAGGGCATCGACTTCAAGGAGGACGGCAACATCCTGGGCCATAAGCTTGAATATAACACCAAGGTACC
TGAAGCCGCCATCAGCCGCCTCATCACTTACCTCCGCATCCTGGAGGAGCTCGAAGCCCAAGGCGTTCAC
CGCACTGCAAGCGAGCAGCTGGGCGAACTGGCACAGGTTACAGCATTCCAGGTTGACGAAGATCTGTCCT
ATTTCGGTTCCTACGGCACCGACGGTGTTGGCTACACAGTCCCTGTCCTGAAGCGCGAGCTGCGCCACAT
CCTGGGCCTGAACCGCAAGTGGGGCTTATGCATCGTTGGCATGGGCCGCCTCGGTAGTGCACTGGCAGAC
TGGCCGGGCTTTGGTGAATCTTTCGAACTGCGCGGCTTCTTCGACGTTGATCCAGGCATGGTTGGGCGCC
CTGTTCGCGGTGGCGTTATCGAGCATGTTGACCTCCTGCCACAGCGCGTCCCGGGTCGCATCGAGATCGC
CCTGCTGACCGTTCCTCGCGAAGCTGCACAGAAGGCAGCCGACTTACTAGTCGCCGCTGGTATCAAGGGA
ATTCTGAACTTCGCCCCTGTTGTTCTGGAGGTTCCTAAGGAAGTTGCTGTTGAAAACGTTGATTTCCTGG
CCGGCCTGACCCGCCTGAGCTTCGCAATCCTGAATCCTAAGTGGCGCGAAGAAATGATGGGTTCCGGAAC
TGGGGGCAACGCCTCTGACGGTGGTGGGTCTGGTGGTATGGTGAGCAAGGGCGAGGAGGATAACATGGCC
ATCATCAAGGAGTTCATGCGCTTCAAGGTGCACATGGAGGGCTCCGTGAACGGCCACGAGTTCGAGATCG
AGGGCGAGGGCGAGGGCCGCCCCTACGAGGGCACCCAGACCGCCAAGCTGAAGGTGACCAAGGGTGGCCC
CCTGCCCTTCGCCTGGGACATCCTGTCCCCTCAGTTCATGTACGGCTCCAAGGCCTACGTGAAGCACCCC
GCCGACATCCCCGACTACTTGAAGCTGTCCTTCCCCGAGGGCTTCAAGTGGGAGCGCGTGATGAACTTCG
AGGACGGCGGCGTGGTGACCGTGACCCAGGACTCCTCCCTGCAGGACGGCGAGTTCATCTACAAGGTGAA
GCTGCGCGGCACCAACTTCCCCTCCGACGGCCCCGTAATGCAGAAGAAGACCATGGGCTGGGAGGCCTCC
TCCGAGCGGATGTACCCCGAGGACGGCGCCCTGAAGGGCGAGATCAAGCAGAGGCTGAAGCTGAAGGACG
GCGGCCACTACGACGCTGAGGTCAAGACCACCTACAAGGCCAAGAAGCCCGTGCAGCTGCCCGGCGCCTA
CAACGTCAACATCAAGTTGGACATCACCTCCCACAACGAGGACTACACCATCGTGGAACAGTACGAACGC
GCCGAGGGCCGCCACTCCACCGGCGGCATGGACGAACTGTACAAGTGAGTCGACGAATTCATTGATCATA
ATCAGCCATACCACATTTGTAGAGGTTTTACTTGCTTTAAAAAACCTCCCACACCTCCCCCTGAACCTGA
AACATAAAATGAATGCAATTGTTGTTGTTAACTTGTTTATTGCAGCTTATAATGGTTACAAATAAAGCAA
TAGCATCACAAATTTCACAAATAAAGCATTTTTTTCACTGCATTCTAGTTGTGGTTTGTCCAAACTCATC
AATGTATCTTATCATGTCTGGATCCGTACCGAGCTCGCGTAATCATGGTCATAGCTGTTTCCTGTGTGAA
ATTGTTATCCGCTCACAATTCCACACAACATACGAGCCGGAAGCATAAAGTGTAAAGCCTGGGGTGCCTA
ATGAGTGAGCTAACTCACATTAATTGCGTTGCGCTCACTGCCCGCTTTCCAGTCGGGAAACCTGTCGTGC
CAGCTGCATTAATGAATCGGCCAACGCGCGGGGAGAGGCGGTTTGCGTATTGGGCGCTCTTCCGCTTCCT
CGCTCACTGACTCGCTGCGCTCGGTCGTTCGGCTGCGGCGAGCGGTATCAGCTCACTCAAAGGCGGTAAT
ACGGTTATCCACAGAATCAGGGGATAACGCAGGAAAGAACATGTGAGCAAAAGGCCAGCAAAAGGCCAGG
AACCGTAAAAAGGCCGCGTTGCTGGCGTTTTTCCATAGGCTCCGCCCCCCTGACGAGCATCACAAAAATC
GACGCTCAAGTCAGAGGTGGCGAAACCCGACAGGACTATAAAGATACCAGGCGTTTCCCCCTGGAAGCTC
CCTCGTGCGCTCTCCTGTTCCGACCCTGCCGCTTACCGGATACCTGTCCGCCTTTCTCCCTTCGGGAAGC
GTGGCGCTTTCTCAATGCTCACGCTGTAGGTATCTCAGTTCGGTGTAGGTCGTTCGCTCCAAGCTGGGCT
GTGTGCACGAACCCCCCGTTCAGCCCGACCGCTGCGCCTTATCCGGTAACTATCGTCTTGAGTCCAACCC
GGTAAGACACGACTTATCGCCACTGGCAGCAGCCACTGGTAACAGGATTAGCAGAGCGAGGTATGTAGGC
GGTGCTACAGAGTTCTTGAAGTGGTGGCCTAACTACGGCTACACTAGAAGGACAGTATTTGGTATCTGCG
CTCTGCTGAAGCCAGTTACCTTCGGAAAAAGAGTTGGTAGCTCTTGATCCGGCAAACAAACCACCGCTGG
TAGCGGTGGTTTTTTTGTTTGCAAGCAGCAGATTACGCGCAGAAAAAAAGGATCTCAAGAAGATCCTTTG
ATCTTTTCTACGGGGTCTGACGCTCAGTGGAACGAAAACTCACGTTAAGGGATTTTGGTCATGAGATTAT
CAAAAAGGATCTTCACCTAGATCCTTTTAAATTAAAAATGAAGTTTTAAATCAATCTAAAGTATATATGA
GTAAACTTGGTCTGACAGTTACCAATGCTTAATCAGTGAGGCACCTATCTCAGCGATCTGTCTATTTCGT
TCATCCATAGTTGCCTGACTCCCCGTCGTGTAGATAACTACGATACGGGAGGGCTTACCATCTGGCCCCA
GTGCTGCAATGATACCGCGAGACCCACGCTCACCGGCTCCAGATTTATCAGCAATAAACCAGCCAGCCGG
AAGGGCCGAGCGCAGAAGTGGTCCTGCAACTTTATCCGCCTCCATCCAGTCTATTAATTGTTGCCGGGAA
GCTAGAGTAAGTAGTTCGCCAGTTAATAGTTTGCGCAACGTTGTTGCCATTGCTACAGGCATCGTGGTGT
CACGCTCGTCGTTTGGTATGGCTTCATTCAGCTCCGGTTCCCAACGATCAAGGCGAGTTACATGATCCCC
CATGTTGTGCAAAAAAGCGGTTAGCTCCTTCGGTCCTCCGATCGTTGTCAGAAGTAAGTTGGCCGCAGTG
TTATCACTCATGGTTATGGCAGCACTGCATAATTCTCTTACTGTCATGCCATCCGTAAGATGCTTTTCTG
TGACTGGTGAGTACTCAACCAAGTCATTCTGAGAATAGTGTATGCGGCGACCGAGTTGCTCTTGCCCGGC
GTCAATACGGGATAATACCGCGCCACATAGCAGAACTTTAAAAGTGCTCATCATTGGAAAACGTTCTTCG
GGGCGAAAACTCTCAAGGATCTTACCGCTGTTGAGATCCAGTTCGATGTAACCCACTCGTGCACCCAACT
GATCTTCAGCATCTTTTACTTTCACCAGCGTTTCTGGGTGAGCAAAAACAGGAAGGCAAAATGCCGCAAA
AAAGGGAATAAGGGCGACACGGAAATGTTGAATACTCATACTCTTCCTTTTTCAATAAGCGGCCGCGGCC
ATGCCGGCCACTAGTCTCGAGTTATTATTGAAGCATTTATCAGGGTTATTGTCTCATGAGCGGATACATA
TTTGAATGTATTTAGAAAAATAAACAAATAGGGGTTCCGCGCACATTTCCCCGAAAAGTGCCACCTGACG
TCTAAGAAACCATTATTATCATGACATTAACCTATAAAAATAGGCGTATCACGAGGCCCTTTCGTCTCGC
GCGTTTCGGTGATGACGGTGAAAACCTCTGACACATGCAGCTCCCGGAGACGGTCACAGCTTGTCTGTAA
GCGGATGCCGGGAGCAGACAAGCCCGTCAGGGCGCGTCAGCGGGTGTTGGCGGGTGTCGGGGCTGGCTTA
ACTATGCGGCATCAGAGCAGATTGTACTGAGAGTGCACCATATGAAGACGTCGCCTCCTCACTACTTCTG
GAATAGCTCAGAGGCCGAGGCGGCCTCGGCCTCTGCATAAATAAAAAAAATTAGTCAGCGCGCCATTCGC
CATTCAGGCTGCGCAACTGTTGGGAAGGGCGATCGGTGCGGGCCTCTTCGCTATTACGCCAGCTGGCGAA
AGGGGGATGTGCTGCAAGGCGATTAAGTTGGGTAACGCCAGGGTTTTCCCAGTCACGACGTTGTAAAACG
ACGGCCAGTGCCATCTGCAGTGAATAATAAAATGTGTGTTTGTCCGAAATACGCGTTTGAGATTTCTGTC
CCGACTAAATTCATGTCGCGCGATAGTGGTGTTTATCGCCGATAGAGATGGCGATATTGGAAAAATCGAT
ATTTGAAAATATGGCATATTGAAAATGTCGCCGATGTGAGTTTCTGTGTAACTGATATCGCCATTTTTCC
AAAAGTTGATTTTTGGGCATACGCGATATCTGGCGATACGCTTATATCGTTTACGGGGGATGGCGATAGA
CGCCTTTGGTGACTTGGGCGATTCTGTGTGTCGCAAATATCGCAGTTTCGATATAGGTGACAGACGATAT
GAGGCTATATCGCCGATAGAGGCGACATCAAGCTGGCACATGGCCAATGCATATCGATCTATACATTGAA
TCAATATTGGCCATTAGCCATATTATTCATTGGTTATATAGCATAAATCAATATTGGCTATTGGCCATTG
CATACGTTGTATCCATATCATAATATGTACATTTATATTGGCTCATGTCCAACATTACCGCCATGTTGAC
ATTGATTATTGACTAGTTATTAATAGTAATCAATTACGGGGTCATTAGTTCATAGCCCATATATGGAGTT
CCGCGTTACATAACTTACGGTAAATGGCCCGCCTGGCTGACCGCCCAACGACCCCCGCCCATTGACGTCA
ATAATGACGTATGTTCCCATAGTAACGCCAATAGGGACTTTCCATTGACGTCAATGGGTGGAGTATTTAC
GGTAAACTGCCCACTTGGCAGTACATCAAGTGTATCATATGCCAAGTACGCCCCCTATTGACGTCAATGA
CGGTAAATGGCCCGCCTGGCATTATGCCCAGTACATGACCTTATGGGACTTTCCTACTTGGCAGTACATC
TACGTATTAGTCATCGCTATTACCATGGTGATGCGGTTTTGGCAGTACATCAATGGGCGTGGATAGCGGT
TTGACTCACGGGGATTTCCAAGTCTCCACCCCATTGACGTCAATGGGAGTTTGTTTTGGCACCAAAATCA
ACGGGACTTTCCAAAATGTCGTAACAACTCCGCCCCATTGACGCAAATGGGCGGTAGGCGTGTACGGTGG
GAGGTCTATATAAGCAGAGCTCGTTTAGTGAACCGTCAGATCGCCTGGAGACGCCATCCACGCTGTTTTG
ACCTCCATAGAAGACACCGGGACCGATCCAGCCTCCGCGGCCGGGAACGGTGCATTGGAACGCGGATTCC
CCGTGCCAAGAGTGACGTAAGTACCGCCTATAGAGTCTATAGGCCCACCCCCTTGGCTTCTTATGCATGC
TATACTGTTTTTGGCTTGGGGTCTATACACCCCCGCTTCCTCATGTTATAGGTGATGGTATAGCTTAGCC
TATAGGTGTGGGTTATTGACCATTATTGACCACTCCCCTATTGGTGACGATACTTTCCATTACTAATCCA
TAACATGGCTCTTTGCCACAACTCTCTTTATTGGCTATATGCCAATACACTGTCCTTCAGAGACTGACAC
GGACTCTGTATTTTTACAGGATGGGGTCTCATTTATTATTTACAAATTCACATATACAACACCACCGTCC
CCAGTGCCCGCAGTTTTTATTAAACATAACGTGGGATCTCCACGCGAATCTCGGGTACGTGTTCC
Features (pLannotate 1.2.2; 20 found; start..end, strand, type, name):
    652..2697    +  CDS            Peredox: genetically encoded fluorescent biosensor of the cytosolic NADH-NAD+ redox state (Hung et al., 2011) consists of two pH-insensitive mutant copies of the Thermus aquaticus redox-sensing repressor Rex (T-Rex) separated by circularly permuted monomeric T-Sapphire (cpmTS), a pH-resistant GFP variant
   2698..3405    +  CDS            mCherry: mCherry is a basic (constitutively fluorescent) red fluorescent protein published in 2004, derived from Discosoma sp.. It is reported to be a very rapidly-maturing monomer with low acid sensitivity.
   3423..3507    +  CDS            large T antigen (fragment): large T antigen from SV40 (simian virus 40)
   3530..3664    +  polyA_signal   SV40 poly(A) signal: SV40 polyadenylation signal
   3712..3728    -  protein_bind   lac operator: The lac repressor binds to the lac operator to inhibit transcription in E. coli. This inhibition can be relieved by adding lactose or isopropyl-β-D-thiogalactopyranoside (IPTG). lac repressor encoded by lacI
   3736..3766    -  promoter       lac promoter: promoter for the E. coli lac operon
   3781..3802    -  protein_bind   CAP binding site: CAP binding activates transcription in the presence of cAMP. E. coli catabolite activator protein
   3815..3907    -  CDS            lacI (fragment): lac repressor; lacI; The lac repressor binds to the lac operator to inhibit transcription in E. coli. This inhibition can be relieved by adding lactose or isopropyl-β-D-thiogalactopyranoside (IPTG).
   4090..4678    -  rep_origin     ori: high-copy-number ColE1/pMB1/pBR322/pUC origin of replication
   4849..5709    -  CDS            AmpR: β-lactamase; bla; confers resistance to ampicillin, carbenicillin, and related antibiotics
   5710..5727    -  promoter       AmpR promoter (fragment): bla
   5763..5851    -  promoter       AmpR promoter (fragment): bla
   5946..5981    +  CDS            rop (fragment): Rop protein, which maintains plasmids at low copy number; rop
   6083..6134    +  misc_feature   bom (fragment): basis of mobility region from pBR322
   6143..6219    -  rep_origin     SV40 ori (fragment): SV40 origin of replication
   6226..6380    -  CDS            lacZα (fragment): LacZα fragment of β-galactosidase; lacZ fragment
   6393..6761    -  CDS            UL127 (fragment): UL127_HCMVA - Protein predicted: Swiss-Prot protein existence level 4. From Human cytomegalovirus (strain AD169) (HHV-5) (Human herpesvirus 5).
   6928..7307    +  enhancer       CMV enhancer: human cytomegalovirus immediate early enhancer
   7308..7511    +  promoter       CMV promoter: human cytomegalovirus (CMV) immediate early promoter
   7647..428     +  intron         CMV intron A (across the origin): human cytomegalovirus intron A (Chapman et al., 1991)
