[The description below was written by a language model from this plasmid's Addgene catalogue record and pLannotate feature annotations shown in this document.]
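Description:
GW1-Peredox-mCherry is a mammalian expression plasmid of about 8 kb built on the GW1 backbone, carrying a genetically encoded fluorescent biosensor for the cytosolic NADH–NAD+ redox state. It is maintained in E. coli through a high-copy ColE1/pUC-type origin and selected with ampicillin via the β-lactamase gene. The feature table also picks up several short backbone remnants (fragments of lacI, lacZα, rop, bom, the lac promoter/operator region and a partial SV40 origin). These appear to be vestiges of the vector's construction rather than working parts of the expression cassette.

The payload is a roughly 2.8 kb insert cloned between PspOMI and SalI sites. It is transcribed from the human cytomegalovirus immediate-early enhancer and promoter, followed by CMV intron A, an element generally included to boost expression in mammalian cells. Transcripts are terminated by an SV40 polyadenylation signal. The Peredox coding sequence consists of two pH-insensitive mutant copies of the Thermus aquaticus redox-sensing repressor Rex flanking a circularly permuted monomeric T-Sapphire, a pH-resistant GFP variant, so the redox-sensing Rex domains are coupled to a green fluorescent reporter. The mCherry coding sequence directly abuts the end of the Peredox sequence on the same strand, consistent with a single fusion protein. As a constitutively fluorescent red protein, mCherry would provide a reference signal against which the sensor's green fluorescence can be normalised for expression level. The construct is intended for transfection into mammalian cells for live imaging of cytosolic NADH–NAD+ redox state.
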