Addgene plasmid #32380: GW1-Peredox-mCherry
Depositing lab: Gary Yellen. Depositing organization: Harvard Medical School. Publication: Imaging Cytosolic NADH-NAD(+) Redox State with a Genetically Encoded Fluorescent Biosensor. Hung YP, Albeck JG, Tantama M, Yellen G. Cell Metab. 2011 Oct 5;14(4):545-54. 10.1016/j.cmet.2011.08.012 PubMed 21982714.
Backbone
  Vector backbone: GW1
  Backbone manufacturer: British Biotechnology
  Backbone size w/o insert (bp): 5300
  Vector type: Mammalian Expression
Growth in bacteria
  Bacterial resistance: Ampicillin, 100 μg/mL
  Growth temperature: 37°C
  Growth strain: DH5alpha
  Copy number: High Copy
Gene/Insert
  Gene/Insert name: Peredox-mCherry
  Insert size (bp): 2800
  Promoter: CMV
  Cloning method: Restriction Enzyme; 5′ cloning site PspOMI (not destroyed); 3′ cloning site SalI (not destroyed)
  Sequencing primers: 5′ CMV-f; 3′ SV40pA-R
Terms and licenses: Academic/Nonprofit Terms; Industry Terms: Not Available to Industry
How to cite: GW1-Peredox-mCherry was a gift from Gary Yellen (Addgene plasmid # 32380 ; http://n2t.net/addgene:32380 ; RRID:Addgene_32380)
