>Addgene plasmid #32380 | GW1-Peredox-mCherry | addgene partial sequence | sequence record 38019 | mCherry-R 5'-TTGGTCACCTTCAGCTTGG-3'
CCTCGATCTCGAACTCGTGGCCGTTCACGGAGCCCTCCATGTGCACCTTGAAGCGCATGAACTCCTTGAT
GATGGCCATGTTATCCTCCTCGCCCTTGCTCACCATACCACCAGACCCACCACCGTCAGAGGCGTTGCCC
CCAGTTCCGGAACCCATCATTTCTTCGCGCCACTTAGGATTCAGGATTGCGAAGCTCAGGCGGGTCAGGC
CGGCCAGGAAATCAACGTTTTCAACAGCAACTTCCTTAGGAACCTCCAGAACAACAGGGGCGAAGTTCAG
AATTCCCTTGATACCAGCGGCGACTAGTAAGTCGGCTGCCTTCTGTGCAGCTTCGCGAGGAACGGTCAGC
AGGGCGATCTCGATGCGACCCGGGACGCGCTGTGGCAGGAGGTCAACATGCTCGATAACGCCACCGCGAA
CAGGGCGCCCAACCATGCCTGGATCAACGTCGAAGAAGCCGCGCAGTTCGAAAGATTCACCAAAGCCCGG
CCAGTCTGCCAGTGCACTACCGAGGCGGCCCATGCCAACGATGCATAAGCCCCACTTGCGGTTCAGGCCC
AGGATGTGGCGCAGCTCGCGCTTCAGGACAGGGACTGTGTAGCCAACACCGTCGGTGCCGTAGGAACCGA
AATAGGACAGATCTTCGTCAACCTGGAATGCTGTAACCTGTGCCAGTTCGCCCAGCTGCTCGCTTGCAGT
GCGGTGAACGCCTTGGGCTTCGAGCTCCTCCAGGATGCGGAGGTAAGTGATGAGGCGGCTGATGGCGGCT
TCA
